>Addgene plasmid #91692 | pMonAID_dCas9-PmCDA_Hyg_ALS | addgene full sequence | sequence record 180688 | Addgene NGS Result
GATCCCGAGGGGAACCCTGTGGTTGGCATGCACATACAAATGGACGAACGGATAAACCTTTTCACGCCCT
TTTAAATATCCGATTATTCTAATAAACGCTCTTTTCTCTTAGGTTTACCCGCCAATATATCCTGTCAAAC
ACTGATAGTTTAAACTGAAGGCGGGAAACGACAATCTGATCCAAGCTCAAGCTCCAATACGCAAACCGCC
TCTCCCCGCGCGTTGGCCGATTCATTAATGCAGCTGGCACGACAGGTTTCCCGACTGGAAAGCGGGCAGT
GAGCGCAACGCAATTAATGTGAGTTAGCTCACTCATTAGGCACCCCAGGCTTTACACTTTATGCTTCCGG
CTCGTATGTTGTGTGGAATTGTGAGCGGATAACAATTTCACACAGGAAACAGCTATGACATGATTACGAA
TTTCAGGTGACTGATAGTGACCTGTTCGTTGCAACAAATTGATGAGCAATGCTTTTTTATAATGCCAACT
TTGTACAAAAAAGCAGGCGGCGCGTCCTGCAGGATAGGGATAACAGGGTAATTTAATTAAGGTACCGAGC
TCGGATCCACTAGTGATCAAATAATGATTTTATTTTGACTGATAGTGACCTGTTCGTTGCAACAAATTGA
TGAGCAATTATTTTTTATAATGCCAACTTTGTACAAGAAAGCTGGGTTAATGCCAACTTTGTACAAGAAA
GCTGGGTCTAGAAAAAAAGCACCGACTCGGTGCCACTTTTTCAAGTTGATAACGGACTAGCCTTATTTTA
ACTTGCTATTTCTAGCTCTAAAACGGTGGATCTCCATGGACGCGCAATCACTACTTCGACTCTAGCTGTA
TATAAACTCAGCTTCGTTTTCTTATCTAAGCGATGTGGGACTTTTGAAGATTGTTTTCAACTTAAATGGG
CCTATATAAGAAATACTATTGTTCTTTCCCATATAAATGGGCCTGCTTCTCTTCTTTCAGATTCCCAGGG
GCCTTTTGAAGATTATCTTCATATCTTAAGAATGAAGATGTTTTATTCAATCAAATTCTTGAAGGTTCGA
TGCCTAATCATTCTAATCCTGGGACAAACTATGAAACAAGATACAAAAACTCCGAATGGAAAGTTAAAAA
GAAGAAAACGAAAGCTACGGTTCAAGAAAATGTAAGCTGATAAACAAAAAAAAACTGTATGAACGAAGAA
GAAGAAAAAAAGAGCCTGCTTTTTTGTACAAAGTTGGCATTATAAAAAAGCATTGCTCATCAATTTGTTG
CAACGAACAGGTCACTATCAGTCAAAATAAAATCATTATTTGATCGAATTCCCGCGGCCGCTCGAGGTCG
ACGGTATCGATAAGCTTGGCGCGCCATTACCCTGTTATCCCTATCCTGCAGGATTAACACCCAACTTTTC
TATCCAAGCTTGCCAACATGGTGGAGCACGACACTCTCGTCTACTCCAAGAATATCAAAGATACAGTCTC
AGAAGACCAAAGGGCTATTGAGACTTTTCAACAAAGGGTAATATCGGGAAACCTCCTCGGATTCCATTGC
CCAGCTATCTGTCACTTCATCAAAAGGACAGTAGAAAAGGAAGGTGGCACCTACAAATGCCATCATTGCG
ATAAAGGAAAGGCTATCGTTCAAGATGCCTCTGCCGACAGTGGTCCCAAAGATGGACCCCCACCCACGAG
GAGCATCGTGGAAAAAGAAGACGTTCCAACCACGTCTTCAAAGCAAGTGGATTGATGTGAACATGGTGGA
GCACGACACTCTCGTCTACTCCAAGAATATCAAAGATACAGTCTCAGAAGACCAAAGGGCTATTGAGACT
TTTCAACAAAGGGTAATATCGGGAAACCTCCTCGGATTCCATTGCCCAGCTATCTGTCACTTCATCAAAA
GGACAGTAGAAAAGGAAGGTGGCACCTACAAATGCCATCATTGCGATAAAGGAAAGGCTATCGTTCAAGA
TGCCTCTGCCGACAGTGGTCCCAAAGATGGACCCCCACCCACGAGGAGCATCGTGGAAAAAGAAGACGTT
CCAACCACGTCTTCAAAGCAAGTGGATTGATGTGATATCTCCACTGACGTAAGGGATGACGCACAATCCC
ACTATCCTTCGCAAGACCCTTCCTCTATATAAGGAAGTTCATTTCATTTGGAGAGGCCGGTCTAGAGAAT
TCCAAGCAACGAACTGCGAGTGATTCAAGAAAAAAGAAAACCTGAGCTTTCGATCTCTACGGAGTGGTTT
CTTGTTCTTTGAAAAAGAGGGGGATTACATATGGCTCCTAAGAAGAAGCGGAAGGTTGGTATTCACGGGG
TGCCTGCGGCTATGGACAAGAAGTACTCGATCGGGCTGGCCATCGGAACAAATTCTGTAGGCTGGGCTGT
AATAACCGATGAGTACAAGGTGCCCTCTAAAAAATTTAAGGTCCTTGGCAATACGGATAGACATTCCATA
AAGAAGAATCTTATCGGTGCGCTGCTCTTTGACAGCGGCGAGACCGCGGAGGCGACCCGGTTGAAACGCA
CCGCGAGACGCCGTTACACAAGGCGTAAGAATAGAATCTGTTATCTCCAGGAGATATTCTCTAATGAAAT
GGCGAAGGTAGACGATTCCTTCTTTCACCGTCTGGAGGAAAGTTTTCTCGTTGAGGAAGATAAGAAACAT
GAAAGACACCCGATCTTCGGAAACATTGTCGACGAGGTTGCTTATCATGAAAAGTACCCTACCATCTACC
ATCTTAGAAAGAAACTTGTTGACAGCACGGATAAGGCTGATCTCAGGCTGATATACCTGGCTCTGGCACA
TATGATTAAGTTCAGAGGGCATTTCCTTATCGAAGGCGACCTGAATCCAGATAATTCAGATGTAGACAAG
CTCTTCATTCAACTTGTGCAGACTTATAATCAGCTCTTCGAAGAAAATCCAATAAACGCGTCGGGTGTAG
ACGCAAAGGCCATACTGTCCGCTAGGCTTTCTAAGTCACGTAGACTTGAGAATCTCATTGCCCAACTCCC
CGGCGAGAAGAAGAACGGCTTGTTTGGAAATCTGATAGCGCTGTCCCTGGGTCTTACACCAAATTTCAAG
AGTAATTTCGATTTGGCAGAAGATGCTAAGTTGCAGCTCAGTAAAGACACCTACGATGACGATCTTGATA
ATTTGTTGGCTCAGATTGGCGATCAGTATGCAGATCTTTTCTTGGCCGCTAAGAATTTGTCTGATGCAAT
TCTGCTTAGCGACATTTTGAGGGTTAATACAGAAATCACCAAGGCACCCTTGTCGGCGTCAATGATAAAG
AGGTATGATGAGCACCACCAAGACCTGACGCTCCTCAAGGCTCTTGTTCGGCAGCAATTGCCGGAGAAGT
ACAAAGAGATCTTCTTCGACCAGTCTAAGAACGGATATGCGGGCTACATAGACGGTGGAGCGAGTCAGGA
GGAATTCTACAAGTTCATAAAGCCCATTCTCGAGAAGATGGATGGTACGGAAGAACTGCTTGTGAAACTT
AACAGAGAAGATCTTTTGCGGAAGCAGAGAACTTTCGACAACGGAAGTATACCACACCAGATACATCTCG
GAGAGCTTCATGCTATTCTCAGAAGACAAGAGGATTTCTACCCTTTCTTGAAGGATAACAGAGAAAAGAT
AGAGAAGATCCTCACGTTTAGGATCCCTTACTACGTAGGTCCTCTTGCTCGCGGCAATAGTAGGTTCGCC
TGGATGACCCGCAAGTCTGAAGAAACTATCACCCCTTGGAATTTCGAAGAGGTTGTAGACAAAGGTGCTT
CAGCACAGAGTTTCATTGAGAGGATGACCAACTTCGACAAGAACCTCCCCAACGAAAAGGTCCTGCCTAA
GCACAGCCTCCTCTACGAATACTTTACTGTCTATAATGAGCTTACAAAAGTTAAGTACGTGACAGAGGGA
ATGCGGAAGCCCGCATTCCTTTCCGGAGAACAAAAGAAGGCGATCGTGGATCTTCTCTTCAAGACGAACC
GCAAGGTGACGGTTAAACAGTTGAAGGAAGATTACTTCAAGAAGATAGAATGTTTTGATAGCGTGGAAAT
CAGCGGCGTCGAAGATAGGTTCAACGCTTCCCTGGGAACGTACCACGATCTCCTCAAGATTATCAAAGAT
AAGGACTTTCTTGATAACGAAGAGAATGAGGACATCTTGGAAGACATTGTTCTGACGCTCACCCTGTTCG
AAGATCGCGAGATGATTGAGGAACGCTTGAAGACCTACGCACACCTGTTCGATGACAAGGTTATGAAGCA
ACTTAAACGGCGCCGGTATACGGGCTGGGGACGGCTTTCGCGGAAGCTGATAAATGGAATCCGTGACAAG
CAGTCTGGCAAGACAATACTCGACTTCTTGAAGTCGGATGGTTTTGCCAATAGAAATTTTATGCAACTCA
TTCATGATGACTCGCTTACTTTTAAGGAGGACATCCAGAAGGCCCAGGTATCAGGACAGGGTGACTCTTT
GCACGAACACATCGCGAACCTGGCGGGCTCCCCCGCGATTAAGAAGGGAATTTTGCAGACTGTCAAGGTG
GTCGATGAACTCGTGAAGGTTATGGGACGTCATAAGCCGGAAAATATTGTGATTGAGATGGCTCGCGAGA
ATCAAACAACACAGAAGGGCCAAAAGAACAGTAGAGAACGCATGAAGCGCATCGAAGAGGGCATCAAAGA
GCTGGGCAGTCAGATCCTTAAAGAACATCCAGTCGAGAATACACAGCTTCAGAACGAAAAGCTGTACCTT
TATTACCTTCAAAATGGGCGTGATATGTATGTGGATCAGGAACTCGATATCAATAGGCTGAGTGACTATG
ATGTCGACGCTATCGTCCCGCAAAGTTTCCTCAAGGACGACAGTATAGACAACAAAGTTCTCACACGGTC
AGATAAGAATCGCGGCAAGAGCGATAATGTACCGTCGGAGGAGGTAGTCAAGAAGATGAAGAATTACTGG
CGCCAGTTGCTCAACGCCAAGCTCATCACTCAGAGGAAATTTGACAACCTTACGAAAGCCGAGCGGGGCG
GACTCTCTGAACTGGACAAGGCCGGTTTCATAAAGCGCCAGCTCGTTGAGACACGTCAAATTACTAAGCA
CGTCGCTCAAATATTGGATTCCCGCATGAATACTAAGTACGATGAGAATGATAAGCTCATACGTGAAGTT
AAGGTCATTACTCTCAAGTCCAAGCTTGTATCGGACTTCCGTAAGGACTTCCAATTCTACAAGGTCCGGG
AAATCAATAATTATCACCATGCCCATGACGCTTATCTGAACGCGGTCGTGGGCACGGCACTCATTAAGAA
ATACCCAAAACTTGAGTCAGAATTTGTTTACGGGGACTATAAAGTTTATGACGTGCGGAAGATGATAGCG
AAGTCGGAACAAGAGATAGGAAAGGCGACTGCAAAGTACTTTTTTTACTCCAACATAATGAATTTCTTTA
AGACCGAAATAACCCTTGCAAACGGTGAAATCAGAAAGCGGCCTCTGATTGAAACAAATGGCGAGACGGG
CGAGATCGTCTGGGACAAGGGGAGGGACTTCGCAACGGTTCGCAAGGTCCTTAGCATGCCGCAAGTAAAT
ATAGTTAAGAAGACGGAAGTTCAGACCGGCGGCTTTAGTAAAGAAAGCATACTTCCTAAAAGGAATTCCG
ACAAACTGATAGCGCGCAAGAAGGACTGGGATCCAAAGAAGTATGGAGGATTTGACTCCCCAACCGTTGC
TTATAGCGTGTTGGTAGTAGCCAAGGTGGAAAAGGGTAAGTCTAAGAAATTGAAGTCGGTGAAGGAGTTG
TTGGGGATAACTATAATGGAGCGGAGTTCGTTCGAGAAGAACCCAATTGACTTTCTCGAAGCCAAAGGCT
ACAAGGAGGTCAAGAAGGACCTGATTATTAAGTTGCCAAAGTACTCGCTCTTCGAACTCGAGAACGGGAG
AAAGCGTATGCTGGCGTCGGCGGGCGAGCTGCAGAAAGGAAACGAGCTGGCTTTGCCATCGAAATACGTA
AATTTCCTGTACCTCGCCTCACATTATGAGAAGCTTAAAGGGTCTCCAGAAGACAATGAACAGAAGCAGC
TGTTTGTTGAACAGCACAAGCACTACTTGGACGAGATTATAGAACAAATCTCCGAGTTCTCTAAACGGGT
TATCCTTGCAGACGCCAATTTGGATAAGGTCCTCTCGGCTTATAATAAGCATAGAGATAAGCCAATCCGG
GAGCAGGCTGAAAATATCATACACCTCTTTACGTTGACTAATTTGGGTGCGCCAGCGGCATTCAAGTACT
TCGATACAACAATCGATCGTAAGCGCTACACAAGCACTAAGGAAGTCCTGGACGCGACGCTGATACACCA
GTCCATTACTGGACTGTATGAAACCAGAATAGATCTTAGCCAGCTCGGCGGTGATGGAGGAGGGCCTAGG
GCTGATCCTAAGAAGAAGAGGAAGGTTGGAGGAGGGCCAGGAGCAGAGTATGTTAGAGCGTTGTTTGATT
TTAACGGTAACGATGAAGAGGATTTACCCTTTAAGAAAGGCGACATTCTCAGGATTAGGGATAAACCTGA
AGAGCAATGGTGGAATGCTGAGGATAGTGAAGGCAAACGAGGAATGATTTTAGTGCCGTATGTGGAGAAA
TATTCGGGTGACTACAAAGATCATGATGGTGATTACAAAGACCATGACATCGACTACAAGGATGATGATG
ATAAGTCAGGGATGACAGATGCTGAATATGTCAGAATCCACGAAAAGTTGGACATTTACACGTTTAAGAA
GCAGTTCTTCAACAACAAGAAATCTGTTTCGCATAGGTGCTATGTGCTTTTCGAACTAAAACGTCGTGGA
GAAAGACGGGCTTGCTTTTGGGGTTACGCGGTTAACAAACCACAATCAGGTACTGAACGAGGAATACACG
CTGAAATCTTTTCTATCCGAAAGGTTGAGGAATATCTACGTGACAATCCTGGACAGTTCACTATCAATTG
GTATTCTAGCTGGTCACCATGTGCAGATTGTGCTGAGAAGATTCTCGAATGGTACAATCAAGAGCTTAGA
GGCAATGGACATACATTGAAAATATGGGCATGCAAGCTCTACTACGAAAAGAATGCCAGAAACCAAATTG
GGCTTTGGAACTTGAGGGATAATGGAGTTGGGCTTAATGTCATGGTTTCTGAGCACTATCAATGTTGTCG
GAAGATCTTCATACAAAGTTCCCATAACCAGTTGAATGAGAACAGATGGTTAGAGAAAACCCTTAAAAGA
GCCGAGAAGAGAAGATCCGAACTGAGCATTATGATACAGGTCAAAATTCTGCATACCACTAAGAGTCCAG
CTGTAGGTCCTAAGAAGAAACGTAAAGTAGGGCCCTGATCCAGGCCTCCCAGCTTTCGTCCGTATCATCG
GTTTCGACAACGTTCGTCAAGTTCAATGCATCAGTTTCATTGCCCACACACCAGAATCCTACTAAGTTTG
AGTATTATGGCATTGGAAAAGCTGTTTTCTTCTATCATTTGTTCTGCTTGTAATTTACTGTGTTCTTTCA
GTTTTTGTTTTCGGACATCAAAATGCAAATGGATGGATAAGAGTTAATAAATGATATGGTCCTTTTGTTC
ATTCTCAAATTATTATTATCTGTTGTTTTTACTTTAATGGGTTGAATTTAAGTAAGAAAGGAACTAACAG
TGTGATATTAAGGTGCAATGTTAGACATATAAAACAGTCTTTCACCTCTCTTTGGTTATGTCTTGAATTG
GTTTGTTTCTTCACTTATCTGTGTAATCAAGTTTACTATGAGTCTATGATCAAGTAATTATGCAATCAAG
TTAAGTACAGTATAGGCTTGAGCTCCCTAGGCCCCTAGGTAATTCTTCGGACCCAAGAATGCTAAGCCAA
GAGGAGCTGTTATCGCCGTCCTCCTGCTTGTTTCTCTCTTTTTGTTGCTGTTTCTTCATTAGCGTGGACA
AAGTTTTCAACCGGCCTATCTGTTATCATTTTCTTCTATTCAAAGACTGTAATACCTATTGCTACCTGTG
GTTCTCACTTGTGATTTTGGACACATATGTTCGGTTTATTCAAATTTAATCAGATGCCTGATGAGGGTAC
CAGAAAAAATACGTGTTCTGGTTGTTTTTGAGTTGCGATTATTCTATGAAATGAATAACATCGAAGTTAT
CATCCCAGTATTTTCGCATGAATGTTCTTTTCTTCTGTCTTGTGCATCAGTGATCTAGTGCATGGGAGTT
TGTATTGTGATGTTCGACATCACGTAACTTCCACTTTGCCTTTGCTGTTCGATATTTTAATGACATGTCA
CACACACTTCTGATACTTTTCTTTCTTGGCTATTGTGCCAGCATGATGCAAGATGCATCACAGCATCAGA
TATATTCTCATCGTCAGGCTTTAGCAGCACACGAGCACGCTTTGCCGCTTAAAAGTTGTACGGCGCAGCT
TAGACATCCCCTGTAGAAGTGATAATCTTTTCACTTTTCCTTAAACAAATTGAGAGGGGAAATGGAACCA
TGTGGATCAGAGAAGCTTTTGTTTCTTTACACAAGAATATTTGGTACAGTGGGGGTCCTATGTTCGTGGG
TTCGTGGCTTGGCTGCCTGTCTTCAACCAAGTGTTTTCAGTTCAACATGTTAGCGTGTAGAAAGAGCACA
ATTCTGTTTATCTCCAAGGTAAAATGTGGCATTCTGTTAAAGAACATGATCCTGCCAATTTTTTAAGTTT
CAATGGAAGAGGAATGTAAAGCTTTCTATGGTTTGTGTACACAACACAGTGGAAGAGGAGTGCAAGCTTT
CTATGGTTTGTGTGCGCGTTGTGTGTCAGCACTTCAATTTTGTTAGAAAATGAAAGAAAAAAAAGGATGA
TCATGCTTATAGTAAATCACTCTTTTTCCTCGCCTTCTGTACGTTTTGACTTGACAAGATTTTAAAATCT
GTACATGACCTTTGTTTTAAAATTACTTTATGTATTTCCATCTTTCAAGTTATGCAGATGTCATCACAAA
TTGTTACACCAATCACCAGGCTGGCTGTTTATATATTATCAGACCAGGCTATATAGAGTATACTATACTA
ACTGTTCATATTATCTGGAAATCTTGCTTGCTACTTGAGCGGTAAAAGGGTATAGATATGAGGGTCCCCA
GATTAGCCTTTTCAATTTCAGAAAGAATGCTAACCCACAGATGGTTAGAGAGGCTTACGCAGCAGGTCTC
ATCAAGACGATCTACCCGAGCAATAATCTCCAGGAAATCAAATACCTTCCCAAGAAGGTTAAAGATGCAG
TCAAAAGATTCAGGACTAACTGCATCAAGAACACAGAGAAAGATATATTTCTCAAGATCAGAAGTACTAT
TCCAGTATGGACGATTCAAGGCTTGCTTCACAAACCAAGGCAAGTAATAGAGATTGGAGTCTCTAAAAAG
GTAGTTCCCACTGAATCAAAGGCCATGGAGTCAAAGATTCAAATAGAGGACCTAACAGAACTCGCCGTAA
AGACTGGCGAACAGTTCATACAGAGTCTCTTACGACTCAATGACAAGAAGAAAATCTTCGTCAACATGGT
GGAGCACGACACACTTGTCTACTCCAAAAATATCAAAGATACAGTCTCAGAAGACCAAAGGGCAATTGAG
ACTTTTCAACAAAGGGTAATATCCGGAAACCTCCTCGGATTCCATTGCCCAGCTATCTGTCACTTTATTG
TGAAGATAGTGGAAAAGGAAGGTGGCTCCTACAAATGCCATCATTGCGATAAAGGAAAGGCCATCGTTGA
AGATGCCTCTGCCGACAGTGGTCCCAAAGATGGACCCCCACCCACGAGGAGCATCGTGGAAAAAGAAGAC
GTTCCAACCACGTCTTCAAAGCAAGTGGATTGATGTGATATCTCCACTGACGTAAGGGATGACGCACAAT
CCCACTATCCTTCGCAAGACCCTTCCTCTATATAAGGAAGTTCATTTCATTTGGAGAGAACACGGGGGAC
TCTAGAATGAAAAAGCCTGAACTCACCGCGACGTCTGTCGAGAAGTTTCTGATCGAAAAGTTCGACAGCG
TCTCCGACCTGATGCAGCTCTCGGAGGGCGAAGAATCTCGTGCTTTCAGCTTCGATGTAGGAGGGCGTGG
ATATGTCCTGCGGGTAAATAGCTGCGCCGATGGTTTCTACAAAGATCGTTATGTTTATCGGCACTTTGCA
TCGGCCGCGCTCCCGATTCCGGAAGTGCTTGACATTGGGGAGTTTAGCGAGAGCCTGACCTATTGCATCT
CCCGCCGTTCACAGGGTGTCACGTTGCAAGACCTGCCTGAAACCGAACTGCCCGCTGTTCTACAACCGGT
CGCGGAGGCTATGGATGCGATCGCTGCGGCCGATCTTAGCCAGACGAGCGGGTTCGGCCCATTCGGACCG
CAAGGAATCGGTCAATACACTACATGGCGTGATTTCATATGCGCGATTGCTGATCCCCATGTGTATCACT
GGCAAACTGTGATGGACGACACCGTCAGTGCGTCCGTCGCGCAGGCTCTCGATGAGCTGATGCTTTGGGC
CGAGGACTGCCCCGAAGTCCGGCACCTCGTGCACGCGGATTTCGGCTCCAACAATGTCCTGACGGACAAT
GGCCGCATAACAGCGGTCATTGACTGGAGCGAGGCGATGTTCGGGGATTCCCAATACGAGGTCGCCAACA
TCTTCTTCTGGAGGCCGTGGTTGGCTTGTATGGAGCAGCAGACGCGCTACTTCGAGCGGAGGCATCCGGA
GCTTGCAGGATCGCCACGACTCCGGGCGTATATGCTCCGCATTGGTCTTGACCAACTCTATCAGAGCTTG
GTTGACGGCAATTTCGATGATGCAGCTTGGGCGCAGGGTCGATGCGACGCAATCGTCCGATCCGGAGCCG
GGACTGTCGGGCGTACACAAATCGCCCGCAGAAGCGCGGCCGTCTGGACCGATGGCTGTGTAGAAGTACT
CGCCGATAGTGGAAACCGACGCCCCAGCACTCGTCCGAGGGCAAAGAAATAGGAGCTCTGGGCTAATCTA
AAACGATTTATCTGTGGCTTCAAGTGTATCGATCACTTATGTGAGGTGTAATTACTGGTGTTTTTGGTGT
GCTCTGGTTCCTTTCAAGTGTGTTGTTGCCGCTCGAACTACTCCGCTATGTAAAACGGTAAAACCTGTTG
TCTCATTATGAAAGTGAACTATATTATGTTCTACTACTACTCTACTTAGTCAATTTTCTTCACCTTGATT
AGTGTAAATATGAATCTTATATTCTTATGTCTTAAGAAATTAGCACATGTGAAGCCTCCAAGTGCATATT
TTCTCGATCGCGAGACGCACAATGCGTGAGAAATTCAGCTGGTTATACTCAAATATATTAATATATCTAG
CAGCAGCTCATGGAGATTCAGGAAACTTGGCATCCCTAATCCCTACCATTTCCATTCTTCCGAGATTGAC
AGTTCAATACAAGTACAGTAATCTCCTGGTAAGTTTCTTATTAACTTGACATGTAGTAGTAATAATTTGT
ACGTAGCATAGATACATAGACACAAAAATGTCCTCCCCATTGAGCTAGCCGATTGGAGCCGAACACCGCA
GGAATGAATTTACATAATCTGCAAAGAATAAATGGAATGTGCCTCCACAGGAAAACCAGCGGCAGTGTGG
CGTTTTCAAGAGCAGCCGTAAGTCGAAGCCTATTCTGAATCGTAGAAATCACTGGGGCATGGTGTAATTA
CATCCGACTCCAACATCTGTACCACCCTGTGCATTGTAGGCCGCTCCTCTGGCAAAGAACTTACACATTG
TTTAGCAAGAGAAAGTAGAGCATCCAAGGTCTCAATCTGCACTCCCTCACAATATGGATCGACAATTTCC
CTCTCCCGATTCTCACCGACCAGGAAATTCAACTGCCACAGAGCAAGTAGATTATTTCAAGAATACATTA
AATCAATTGAAGGCATACGTAATTCATATCAGAAAACTGTGGATATGAAATGGAATGACATAAAGGTCAT
ACATACCCATCCAACAATGTTCAATCCCTTTTCAATAAATGATGCATCAGTAGGTCGTTTTCCGCTTAGT
ATTTCAAGTAGCAAAACTCCAAAACTGTAGACGTCAGTCTTTTCGGTGGCTCTGCCACTTTGCATATACT
CCTGCAGGTCGACCATAGTGACTGGATATGTTGTGTTTTACAGTATTATGTAGTCTGTTTTTTATGCAAA
ATCTAATTTAATATATTGATATTTATATCATTTTACGTTTCTCGTTCAGCTTTCTTGTACAAAGTGGTGA
TATCCCGCGGAAATACGTAGAATTCGGGAAGCTTGGCACTGGCCGTCGTTTTACAACGTCGTGACTGGGA
AAACCCTGGCGTTACCCAACTTAATCGCCTTGCAGCACATCCCCCTTTCGCCAGCTGGCGTAATAGCGAA
GAGGCCCGCACCGATCGCCCTTCCCAACAGTTGCGCAGCCTGAATGGCGAATGCTAGAGCAATTCGGCGT
TAATTCAGTACATTAAAAACGTCCGCAATGTGTTATTAAGTTGTCTAAGCGTCAATTTGTTTACACCACA
ATATATCCTGCCACCAGCCAGCCAACAGCTCCCCGACCGGCAGCTCGGCACAAAATCACCACTCGATACA
GGCAGCCCATCAGTCCGGGACGGCGTCAGCGGGAGAGCCGTTGTAAGGCGGCAGACTTTGCTCATGTTAC
CGATGCTATTCGGAAGAACGGCAACTAAGCTGCCGGGTTTGAAACACGGATGATCTCGCGGAGGGTAGCA
TGTTGATTGTAACGATGACAGAGCGTTGCTGCCTGTGATCAATTCGGGCACGAACCCAGTGGACATAAGC
CTGTTCGGTTCGTAAGCTGTAATGCAAGTAGCGTATGCGCTCACGCAACTGGTCCAGAACCTTGACCGAA
CGCAGCGGTGGTAACGGCGCAGTGGCGGTTTTCATGGCTTGTTATGACTGTTTTTTTGGGGTACAGTCTA
TGCCTCGGGCATCCAAGCAGCAAGCGCGTTACGCCGTGGGTCGATGTTTGATGTTATGGAGCAGCAACGA
TGTTACGCAGCAGGGCAGTCGCCCTAAAACAAAGTTAAACATCATGGGGGAAGCGGTGATCGCCGAAGTA
TCGACTCAACTATCAGAGGTAGTTGGCGTCATCGAGCGCCATCTCGAACCGACGTTGCTGGCCGTACATT
TGTACGGCTCCGCAGTGGATGGCGGCCTGAAGCCACACAGTGATATTGATTTGCTGGTTACGGTGACCGT
AAGGCTTGATGAAACAACGCGGCGAGCTTTGATCAACGACCTTTTGGAAACTTCGGCTTCCCCTGGAGAG
AGCGAGATTCTCCGCGCTGTAGAAGTCACCATTGTTGTGCACGACGACATCATTCCGTGGCGTTATCCAG
CTAAGCGCGAACTGCAATTTGGAGAATGGCAGCGCAATGACATTCTTGCAGGTATCTTCGAGCCAGCCAC
GATCGACATTGATCTGGCTATCTTGCTGACAAAAGCAAGAGAACATAGCGTTGCCTTGGTAGGTCCAGCG
GCGGAGGAACTCTTTGATCCGGTTCCTGAACAGGATCTATTTGAGGCGCTAAATGAAACCTTAACGCTAT
GGAACTCGCCGCCCGACTGGGCTGGCGATGAGCGAAATGTAGTGCTTACGTTGTCCCGCATTTGGTACAG
CGCAGTAACCGGCAAAATCGCGCCGAAGGATGTCGCTGCCGACTGGGCAATGGAGCGCCTGCCGGCCCAG
TATCAGCCCGTCATACTTGAAGCTAGACAGGCTTATCTTGGACAAGAAGAAGATCGCTTGGCCTCGCGCG
CAGATCAGTTGGAAGAATTTGTCCACTACGTGAAAGGCGAGATCACCAAGGTAGTCGGCAAATAATGTCT
AGCTAGAAATTCGTTCAAGCCGACGCCGCTTCGCGGCGCGGCTTAACTCAAGCGTTAGATGCACTAAGCA
CATAATTGCTCACAGCCAAACTATCAGGTCAAGTCTGCTTTTATTATTTTTAAGCGTGCATAATAAGCCC
TACACAAATTGGGAGATATATCATGCATGACCAAAATCCCTTAACGTGAGTTTTCGTTCCACTGAGCGTC
AGACCCCGTAGAAAAGATCAAAGGATCTTCTTGAGATCCTTTTTTTCTGCGCGTAATCTGCTGCTTGCAA
ACAAAAAAACCACCGCTACCAGCGGTGGTTTGTTTGCCGGATCAAGAGCTACCAACTCTTTTTCCGAAGG
TAACTGGCTTCAGCAGAGCGCAGATACCAAATACTGTCCTTCTAGTGTAGCCGTAGTTAGGCCACCACTT
CAAGAACTCTGTAGCACCGCCTACATACCTCGCTCTGCTAATCCTGTTACCAGTGGCTGCTGCCAGTGGC
GATAAGTCGTGTCTTACCGGGTTGGACTCAAGACGATAGTTACCGGATAAGGCGCAGCGGTCGGGCTGAA
CGGGGGGTTCGTGCACACAGCCCAGCTTGGAGCGAACGACCTACACCGAACTGAGATACCTACAGCGTGA
GCTATGAGAAAGCGCCACGCTTCCCGAAGGGAGAAAGGCGGACAGGTATCCGGTAAGCGGCAGGGTCGGA
ACAGGAGAGCGCACGAGGGAGCTTCCAGGGGGAAACGCCTGGTATCTTTATAGTCCTGTCGGGTTTCGCC
ACCTCTGACTTGAGCGTCGATTTTTGTGATGCTCGTCAGGGGGGCGGAGCCTATGGAAAAACGCCAGCAA
CGCGGCCTTTTTACGGTTCCTGGCCTTTTGCTGGCCTTTTGCTCACATGTTCTTTCCTGCGTTATCCCCT
GATTCTGTGGATAACCGTATTACCGCCTTTGAGTGAGCTGATACCGCTCGCCGCAGCCGAACGACCGAGC
GCAGCGAGTCAGTGAGCGAGGAAGCGGAAGAGCGCCTGATGCGGTATTTTCTCCTTACGCATCTGTGCGG
TATTTCACACCGCATATGGTGCACTCTCAGTACAATCTGCTCTGATGCCGCATAGTTAAGCCAGTATACA
CTCCGCTATCGCTACGTGACTGGGTCATGGCTGCGCCCCGACACCCGCCAACACCCGCTGACGCGCCCTG
ACGGGCTTGTCTGCTCCCGGCATCCGCTTACAGACAAGCTGTGACCGTCTCCGGGAGCTGCATGTGTCAG
AGGTTTTCACCGTCATCACCGAAACGCGCGAGGCAGGGTGCCTTGATGTGGGCGCCGGCGGTCGAGTGGC
GACGGCGCGGCTTGTCCGCGCCCTGGTAGATTGCCTGGCCGTAGGCCAGCCATTTTTGAGCGGCCAGCGG
CCGCGATAGGCCGACGCGAAGCGGCGGGGCGTAGGGAGCGCAGCGACCGAAGGGTAGGCGCTTTTTGCAG
CTCTTCGGCTGTGCGCTGGCCAGACAGTTATGCACAGGCCAGGCGGGTTTTAAGAGTTTTAATAAGTTTT
AAAGAGTTTTAGGCGGAAAAATCGCCTTTTTTCTCTTTTATATCAGTCACTTACATGTGTGACCGGTTCC
CAATGTACGGCTTTGGGTTCCCAATGTACGGGTTCCGGTTCCCAATGTACGGCTTTGGGTTCCCAATGTA
CGTGCTATCCACAGGAAAGAGACCTTTTCGACCTTTTTCCCCTGCTAGGGCAATTTGCCCTAGCATCTGC
TCCGTACATTAGGAACCGGCGGATGCTTCGCCCTCGATCAGGTTGCGGTAGCGCATGACTAGGATCGGGC
CAGCCTGCCCCGCCTCCTCCTTCAAATCGTACTCCGGCAGGTCATTTGACCCGATCAGCTTGCGCACGGT
GAAACAGAACTTCTTGAACTCTCCGGCGCTGCCACTGCGTTCGTAGATCGTCTTGAACAACCATCTGGCT
TCTGCCTTGCCTGCGGCGCGGCGTGCCAGGCGGTAGAGAAAACGGCCGATGCCGGGATCGATCAAAAAGT
AATCGGGGTGAACCGTCAGCACGTCCGGGTTCTTGCCTTCTGTGATCTCGCGGTACATCCAATCAGCTAG
CTCGATCTCGATGTACTCCGGCCGCCCGGTTTCGCTCTTTACGATCTTGTAGCGGCTAATCAAGGCTTCA
CCCTCGGATACCGTCACCAGGCGGCCGTTCTTGGCCTTCTTCGTACGCTGCATGGCAACGTGCGTGGTGT
TTAACCGAATGCAGGTTTCTACCAGGTCGTCTTTCTGCTTTCCGCCATCGGCTCGCCGGCAGAACTTGAG
TACGTCCGCAACGTGTGGACGGAACACGCGGCCGGGCTTGTCTCCCTTCCCTTCCCGGTATCGGTTCATG
GATTCGGTTAGATGGGAAACCGCCATCAGTACCAGGTCGTAATCCCACACACTGGCCATGCCGGCCGGCC
CTGCGGAAACCTCTACGTGCCCGTCTGGAAGCTCGTAGCGGATCACCTCGCCAGCTCGTCGGTCACGCTT
CGACAGACGGAAAACGGCCACGTCCATGATGCTGCGACTATCGCGGGTGCCCACGTCATAGAGCATCGGA
ACGAAAAAATCTGGTTGCTCGTCGCCCTTGGGCGGCTTCCTAATCGACGGCGCACCGGCTGCCGGCGGTT
GCCGGGATTCTTTGCGGATTCGATCAGCGGCCGCTTGCCACGATTCACCGGGGCGTGCTTCTGCCTCGAT
GCGTTGCCGCTGGGCGGCCTGCGCGGCCTTCAACTTCTCCACCAGGTCATCACCCAGCGCCGCGCCGATT
TGTACCGGGCCGGATGGTTTGCGACCGCTCACGCCGATTCCTCGGGCTTGGGGGTTCCAGTGCCATTGCA
GGGCCGGCAGACAACCCAGCCGCTTACGCCTGGCCAACCGCCCGTTCCTCCACACATGGGGCATTCCACG
GCGTCGGTGCCTGGTTGTTCTTGATTTTCCATGCCGCCTCCTTTAGCCGCTAAAATTCATCTACTCATTT
ATTCATTTGCTCATTTACTCTGGTAGCTGCGCGATGTATTCAGATAGCAGCTCGGTAATGGTCTTGCCTT
GGCGTACCGCGTACATCTTCAGCTTGGTGTGATCCTCCGCCGGCAACTGAAAGTTGACCCGCTTCATGGC
TGGCGTGTCTGCCAGGCTGGCCAACGTTGCAGCCTTGCTGCTGCGTGCGCTCGGACGGCCGGCACTTAGC
GTGTTTGTGCTTTTGCTCATTTTCTCTTTACCTCATTAACTCAAATGAGTTTTGATTTAATTTCAGCGGC
CAGCGCCTGGACCTCGCGGGCAGCGTCGCCCTCGGGTTCTGATTCAAGAACGGTTGTGCCGGCGGCGGCA
GTGCCTGGGTAGCTCACGCGCTGCGTGATACGGGACTCAAGAATGGGCAGCTCGTACCCGGCCAGCGCCT
CGGCAACCTCACCGCCGATGCGCGTGCCTTTGATCGCCCGCGACACGACAAAGGCCGCTTGTAGCCTTCC
ATCCGTGACCTCAATGCGCTGCTTAACCAGCTCCACCAGGTCGGCGGTGGCCCATATGTCGTAAGGGCTT
GGCTGCACCGGAATCAGCACGAAGTCGGCTGCCTTGATCGCGGACACAGCCAAGTCCGCCGCCTGGGGCG
CTCCGTCGATCACTACGAAGTCGCGCCGGCCGATGGCCTTCACGTCGCGGTCAATCGTCGGGCGGTCGAT
GCCGACAACGGTTAGCGGTTGATCTTCCCGCACGGCCGCCCAATCGCGGGCACTGCCCTGGGGATCGGAA
TCGACTAACAGAACATCGGCCCCGGCGAGTTGCAGGGCGCGGGCTAGATGGGTTGCGATGGTCGTCTTGC
CTGACCCGCCTTTCTGGTTAAGTACAGCGATAACCTTCATGCGTTCCCCTTGCGTATTTGTTTATTTACT
CATCGCATCATATACGCAGCGACCGCATGACGCAAGCTGTTTTACTCAAATACACATCACCTTTTTAGAC
GGCGGCGCTCGGTTTCTTCAGCGGCCAAGCTGGCCGGCCAGGCCGCCAGCTTGGCATCAGACAAACCGGC
CAGGATTTCATGCAGCCGCACGGTTGAGACGTGCGCGGGCGGCTCGAACACGTACCCGGCCGCGATCATC
TCCGCCTCGATCTCTTCGGTAATGAAAAACGGTTCGTCCTGGCCGTCCTGGTGCGGTTTCATGCTTGTTC
CTCTTGGCGTTCATTCTCGGCGGCCGCCAGGGCGTCGGCCTCGGTCAATGCGTCCTCACGGAAGGCACCG
CGCCGCCTGGCCTCGGTGGGCGTCACTTCCTCGCTGCGCTCAAGTGCGCGGTACAGGGTCGAGCGATGCA
CGCCAAGCAGTGCAGCCGCCTCTTTCACGGTGCGGCCTTCCTGGTCGATCAGCTCGCGGGCGTGCGCGAT
CTGTGCCGGGGTGAGGGTAGGGCGGGGGCCAAACTTCACGCCTCGGGCCTTGGCGGCCTCGCGCCCGCTC
CGGGTGCGGTCGATGATTAGGGAACGCTCGAACTCGGCAATGCCGGCGAACACGGTCAACACCATGCGGC
CGGCCGGCGTGGTGGTGTCGGCCCACGGCTCTGCCAGGCTACGCAGGCCCGCGCCGGCCTCCTGGATGCG
CTCGGCAATGTCCAGTAGGTCGCGGGTGCTGCGGGCCAGGCGGTCTAGCCTGGTCACTGTCACAACGTCG
CCAGGGCGTAGGTGGTCAAGCATCCTGGCCAGCTCCGGGCGGTCGCGCCTGGTGCCGGTGATCTTCTCGG
AAAACAGCTTGGTGCAGCCGGCCGCGTGCAGTTCGGCCCGTTGGTTGGTCAAGTCCTGGTCGTCGGTGCT
GACGCGGGCATAGCCCAGCAGGCCAGCGGCGGCGCTCTTGTTCATGGCGTAATGTCTCCGGTTCTAGTCG
CAAGTATTCTACTTTATGCGACTAAAACACGCGACAAGAAAACGCCAGGAAAAGGGCAGGGCGGCAGCCT
GTCGCGTAACTTAGGACTTGTGCGACATGTCGTTTTCAGAAGACGGCTGCACTGAACGTCAGAAGCCGAC
TGCACTATAGCAGCGGAGGGGTTGGATCAAAGTACTTT
Features (pLannotate 1.2.2; 33 found; start..end, strand, type, name):
    113..137     -  misc_feature   RB T-DNA repeat: right border repeat from nopaline C58 T-DNA
    194..282     +  CDS            lacI (fragment): lac repressor; lacI; The lac repressor binds to the lac operator to inhibit transcription in E. coli. This inhibition can be relieved by adding lactose or isopropyl-β-D-thiogalactopyranoside (IPTG).
    295..316     +  protein_bind   CAP binding site: CAP binding activates transcription in the presence of cAMP. E. coli catabolite activator protein
    331..361     +  promoter       lac promoter: promoter for the E. coli lac operon
    365..387     +  protein_bind   lac operator (fragment): The lac repressor binds to the lac operator to inhibit transcription in E. coli. This inhibition can be relieved by adding lactose or isopropyl-β-D-thiogalactopyranoside (IPTG). lac repressor encoded by lacI
    428..508     +  protein_bind   attL1 (fragment): mutant version of attL; recombination site for the Gateway® LR reaction LR Clonase™
    578..677     +  protein_bind   attL2: mutant version of attL; recombination site for the Gateway® LR reaction LR Clonase™
    686..707     +  protein_bind   attB2 (fragment): mutant version of attB; recombination site for the Gateway® BP reaction BP Clonase™
    719..794     -  misc_RNA       gRNA scaffold: guide RNA scaffold for the Streptococcus pyogenes CRISPR/Cas9 system
   1203..1302    -  protein_bind   attL1: mutant version of attL; recombination site for the Gateway® LR reaction LR Clonase™
   1321..1348    -  misc_feature   MCS (fragment): pBluescript multiple cloning site
   1489..2156    +  promoter       CaMV 35S promoter (enhanced): cauliflower mosaic virus 35S promoter with a duplicated enhancer region
   2167..2267    +  5'UTR          OsADH 5'-UTR: translational enhancer from the 5'-UTR of the Oryza sativa alcohol dehydrogenase gene (Sugio et al., 2008)
   2322..6425    +  CDS            cas9: CAS9_STRP1 - Also known as csn1 From Streptococcus pyogenes serotype M1.
   6483..6653    +  CDS            CRK (fragment): CRK_HUMAN - Experimental evidence at protein level: Swiss-Prot protein existence level 1. [Isoform Crk-II]: Regulates cell adhesion, spreading and migration (PubMed:31311869). Mediates attachment-induced MAPK8 activation, membrane ruffling and cell motility in a Rac-dependent manner. Involved in phagocytosis of apoptotic cells and cell motility via its interaction with DOCK1 and DOCK4 (PubMed:19004829). May regulate the EFNA5-EPHA3 signaling (By similarity). From Homo sapiens (Human).
   6705..6725    +  CDS            2xFLAG (fragment): two tandem FLAG® epitope tags
   7384..7482    +  CDS            RBCS1 (fragment): RBS1_SPIOL - Also known as RBCS. Experimental evidence at protein level: Swiss-Prot protein existence level 1. RuBisCO catalyzes two reactions: the carboxylation of D- ribulose 1,5-bisphosphate, the primary event in carbon dioxide fixation, as well as the oxidative fragmentation of the pentose substrate. Both reactions occur simultaneously and in competition at the same active site. Although the small subunit is not catalytic it is essential for maximal activity. From Spinacia oleracea (Spinach).
   9657..9998    +  promoter       CaMV 35S promoter: strong constitutive promoter from cauliflower mosaic virus
  10017..11042   +  CDS            HygR: hygromycin B phosphotransferase confers resistance to hygromycin
  11726..12181   -  CDS            FEI2 (fragment): FEI2_ARATH - Experimental evidence at protein level: Swiss-Prot protein existence level 1. Involved in the signaling pathway that regulates cell wall function, including cellulose biosynthesis, likely via an 1- aminocyclopropane-1-carboxylic acid (ACC)-mediated signal (a precursor of ethylene). From Arabidopsis thaliana (Mouse-ear cress).
  12194..12318   -  protein_bind   attR2: mutant version of attR; recombination site for the Gateway® LR reaction LR Clonase™
  12357..12511   +  CDS            lacZα (fragment): LacZα fragment of β-galactosidase; lacZ fragment
  12589..12613   -  misc_feature   LB T-DNA repeat: left border repeat from nopaline C58 T-DNA
  12872..12895   +  promoter       Pc promoter (fragment): intI1 (promoter lies within the coding sequence); class 1 integron promoter
  13071..13127   +  CDS            GmR (fragment): gentamycin acetyltransferase; aacC1; confers resistance to gentamycin
  13138..13925   +  CDS            SmR (fragment): aminoglycoside adenylyltransferase (Murphy, 1985); aadA; confers resistance to spectinomycin and streptomycin
  14171..14759   +  rep_origin     ori: high-copy-number ColE1/pMB1/pBR322/pUC origin of replication
  14945..15085   -  misc_feature   bom: basis of mobility region from pBR322
  15187..15226   -  CDS            rop (fragment): Rop protein, which maintains plasmids at low copy number; rop
  15429..15623   -  rep_origin     pVS1 oriV: origin of replication for the Pseudomonas plasmid pVS1 (Heeb et al., 2000)
  15689..16762   -  CDS            pVS1 RepA: replication protein from the Pseudomonas plasmid pVS1 (Heeb et al., 2000)
  17191..17820   -  CDS            pVS1 StaA: stability protein from the Pseudomonas plasmid pVS1 (Heeb et al., 2000)
  18380..18781   -  CDS            Y4CG_SINFN (fragment): Protein inferred from homology: Swiss-Prot protein existence level 3. From Sinorhizobium fredii (strain NBRC 101917 / NGR234).
