[The description below was written by a language model from this plasmid's Addgene catalogue record and pLannotate feature annotations shown in this document.]
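Description:
pMonAID_dCas9-PmCDA_Hyg_ALS is a roughly 19 kb binary T-DNA plasmid for plant expression, built on the pZDgRNA_Cas9ver.2 (D10A)_HPT backbone and designed for Target-AID cytidine base editing in monocots, specifically rice. Outside the T-DNA it carries a ColE1/pBR322-type origin with a bom site for propagation in E. coli. It also has the pVS1 oriV, RepA and StaA functions that allow stable replication in Agrobacterium, consistent with Agrobacterium-mediated delivery. An aadA gene provides spectinomycin selection in bacteria. Nopaline-type right and left border repeats delimit the region transferred to the plant genome.

Within the borders, an enhanced (duplicated-enhancer) CaMV 35S promoter followed by the rice ADH 5′-UTR translational enhancer drives a rice-optimized Streptococcus pyogenes Cas9. This Cas9 carries the D10A and H840A mutations, so it is nuclease-dead, and it is fused at its C terminus to the cytidine deaminase PmCDA1. The deaminase itself is not annotated in the feature table. However, short matches to a CRK fragment and a FLAG tag lie just downstream of the Cas9 coding sequence and probably belong to the linker joining the two domains. An oppositely oriented S. pyogenes gRNA scaffold sits among Gateway recombination remnants and corresponds to the sgRNA directed at the rice acetolactate synthase gene (OsAls); its promoter is not identified in the record. A separate CaMV 35S promoter drives hygromycin phosphotransferase for selection of transformed plant cells. The guide brings dCas9 to its target, where the tethered deaminase converts cytosines without a double-strand break. This lets the construct introduce targeted point mutations at the ALS locus in rice.
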