Addgene plasmid #91692: pMonAID_dCas9-PmCDA_Hyg_ALS
Purpose: Monocot Target-AID vector expressing rice-optimized dCas9-PmCDA1 with sgRNA targeting OsAls
Depositing lab: Akihiko Kondo. Depositing organization: Kobe University. Publication: Targeted base editing in rice and tomato using a CRISPR-Cas9 cytidine deaminase fusion. Shimatani Z, Kashojiya S, Takayama M, Terada R, Arazoe T, Ishii H, Teramura H, Yamamoto T, Komatsu H, Miura K, Ezura H, Nishida K, Ariizumi T, Kondo A. Nat Biotechnol. 2017 Mar 27. doi: 10.1038/nbt.3833. PubMed 28346401.
Backbone
  Vector backbone: pZDgRNA_Cas9ver.2 (D10A)_HPT
  Backbone size w/o insert (bp): 17773
  Vector type: Plant Expression
  Selectable markers: Hygromycin
Growth in bacteria
  Bacterial resistance: Spectinomycin, 50 μg/mL
  Growth temperature: 37°C
  Growth strain: DH5alpha
  Copy number: Unknown
Gene/Insert
  Gene/Insert name: SpCas9
  Species: Streptococcus pyogenes
  Mutation: D10A and H840A for dead Cas9
  Promoter: 2x35S
  Tag / fusion protein: PmCDA1 (C terminal on insert)
  Cloning method: Gibson Cloning
  Sequencing primers: 5′ ggaagttcatttcatttggagag; 3′ ccatttgcattttgatgtccg
Terms and licenses: Academic/Nonprofit Terms; Industry Terms: Not Available to Industry
How to cite: pMonAID_dCas9-PmCDA_Hyg_ALS was a gift from Akihiko Kondo (Addgene plasmid # 91692 ; http://n2t.net/addgene:91692 ; RRID:Addgene_91692)
